>Addgene plasmid #153313 | pET15b_Bst-LF | addgene full sequence | sequence record 298756 | Addgene NGS Result
GATCTTCCCCATCGGTGATGTCGGCGATATAGGCGCCAGCAACCGCACCTGTGGCGCCGGTGATGCCGGC
CACGATGCGTCCGGCGTAGAGGATCGAGATCTCGATCCCGCGAAATTAATACGACTCACTATAGGGGAAT
TGTGAGCGGATAACAATTCCCCTCTAGAAATAATTTTGTTTAACTTTAAGAAGGAGATATACCATGGGCA
GCAGCCATCATCATCATCATCACAGCAGCGGCCTGGTGCCGCGCGGCAGCCATAGCCATATGACCGACGA
AGGCGAAAAACCGCTGGCGGGTATGGACTTTGCGATCGCTGATAGCGTTACCGACGAGATGCTGGCAGAT
AAAGCAGCGCTAGTAGTTGAAGTTGTGGGCGATAACTACCATCATGCGCCGATCGTGGGTATCGCTTTGG
CGAACGAGCGCGGCCGTTTTTTCCTGCGCCCGGAAACCGCACTGGCGGACCCGAAGTTTCTGGCTTGGCT
GGGCGACGAAACGAAAAAAAAGACTATGTTCGATTCTAAACGTGCAGCGGTGGCTCTCAAATGGAAAGGT
ATCGAATTGCGCGGTGTTGTGTTCGACCTGCTGCTGGCTGCGTACCTGCTCGATCCTGCTCAGGCTGCGG
GTGACGTGGCAGCTGTAGCGAAAATGCACCAGTACGAAGCCGTACGCTCTGATGAAGCGGTTTATGGTAA
AGGTGCGAAACGTACCGTGCCAGACGAACCAACCCTGGCGGAACACCTGGCTCGCAAAGCAGCCGCTATC
TGGGCCCTGGAGGAGCCTCTGATGGATGAACTTCGCCGCAACGAACAGGACCGTCTGCTCACAGAACTGG
AACAGCCGTTGGCGGGTATTCTGGCAAACATGGAGTTCACTGGTGTAAAAGTGGACACTAAGCGCCTGGA
ACAAATGGGTGCCGAACTGACTGAGCAGCTTCAGGCAGTTGAACGCCGCATCTACGAACTGGCGGGTCAG
GAGTTTAACATCAACTCTCCTAAACAGCTGGGCACCGTGTTGTTCGACAAACTGCAACTGCCGGTGTTGA
AGAAAACGAAAACCGGCTACAGCACCTCCGCCGATGTTCTGGAAAAACTGGCACCGCATCACGAAATCGT
TGAACACATCCTGCACTACCGTCAGCTGGGTAAACTGCAATCTACCTACATCGAGGGCTTACTGAAAGTA
GTGCACCCGGTGACCGGTAAAGTGCACACTATGTTCAACCAGGCTCTGACGCAGACCGGCCGCCTGTCCT
CCGTTGAACCGAACCTGCAAAACATCCCCATCCGTCTGGAAGAGGGCCGTAAGATCCGTCAGGCATTCGT
GCCGTCTGAACCGGACTGGCTGATTTTCGCTGCTGATTACTCTCAAATCGAACTGCGTGTTCTTGCTCAC
ATTGCGGAGGACGATAACCTGATTGAAGCATTCCGTCGTGGTCTGGACATTCACACTAAAACGGCTATGG
ACATTTTCCATGTTTCCGAAGAAGATGTGACCGCTAATATGCGTCGTCAGGCTAAAGCGGTAAACTTTGG
TATCGTATACGGTATCTCCGATTACGGCCTGGCACAGAACCTGAACATCACCCGCAAAGAAGCGGCTGAG
TTTATCGAACGTTATTTCGCCTCGTTCCCCGGTGTTAAACAGTACATGGATAACATCGTTCAAGAAGCTA
AACAGAAGGGTTATGTGACCACCCTGCTGCACCGTCGTCGTTACCTGCCGGACATCACCTCCCGTAACTT
CAACGTGCGTTCTTTCGCCGAACGTACGGCTATGAATACCCCTATCCAGGGCAGCGCGGCGGACATCATC
AAAAAAGCCATGATCGACCTGAGCGTGCGCCTGCGCGAAGAACGTTTGCAGGCTCGCCTGCTTCTGCAAG
TGCACGATGAGCTGATCCTAGAAGCTCCAAAAGAGGAAATTGAACGTTTGTGCCGTCTGGTTCCGGAAGT
TATGGAACAGGCTGTCGCACTGCGTGTTCCGCTTAAAGTTGATTACCATTACGGTCCCACTTGGTACGAC
GCCAAGTGAGGATCCGGCTGCTAACAAAGCCCGAAAGGAAGCTGAGTTGGCTGCTGCCACCGCTGAGCAA
TAACTAGCATAACCCCTTGGGGCCTCTAAACGGGTCTTGAGGGGTTTTTTGCTGAAAGGAGGAACTATAT
CCGGATATCCCGCAAGAGGCCCGGCAGTACCGGCATAACCAAGCCTATGCCTACAGCATCCAGGGTGACG
GTGCCGAGGATGACGATGAGCGCATTGTTAGATTTCATACACGGTGCCTGACTGCGTTAGCAATTTAACT
GTGATAAACTACCGCATTAAAGCTTATCGATGATAAGCTGTCAAACATGAGAATTCTTGAAGACGAAAGG
GCCTCGTGATACGCCTATTTTTATAGGTTAATGTCATGATAATAATGGTTTCTTAGACGTCAGGTGGCAC
TTTTCGGGGAAATGTGCGCGGAACCCCTATTTGTTTATTTTTCTAAATACATTCAAATATGTATCCGCTC
ATGAGACAATAACCCTGATAAATGCTTCAATAATATTGAAAAAGGAAGAGTATGAGTATTCAACATTTCC
GTGTCGCCCTTATTCCCTTTTTTGCGGCATTTTGCCTTCCTGTTTTTGCTCACCCAGAAACGCTGGTGAA
AGTAAAAGATGCTGAAGATCAGTTGGGTGCACGAGTGGGTTACATCGAACTGGATCTCAACAGCGGTAAG
ATCCTTGAGAGTTTTCGCCCCGAAGAACGTTTTCCAATGATGAGCACTTTTAAAGTTCTGCTATGTGGCG
CGGTATTATCCCGTGTTGACGCCGGGCAAGAGCAACTCGGTCGCCGCATACACTATTCTCAGAATGACTT
GGTTGAGTACTCACCAGTCACAGAAAAGCATCTTACGGATGGCATGACAGTAAGAGAATTATGCAGTGCT
GCCATAACCATGAGTGATAACACTGCGGCCAACTTACTTCTGACAACGATCGGAGGACCGAAGGAGCTAA
CCGCTTTTTTGCACAACATGGGGGATCATGTAACTCGCCTTGATCGTTGGGAACCGGAGCTGAATGAAGC
CATACCAAACGACGAGCGTGACACCACGATGCCTGCAGCAATGGCAACAACGTTGCGCAAACTATTAACT
GGCGAACTACTTACTCTAGCTTCCCGGCAACAATTAATAGACTGGATGGAGGCGGATAAAGTTGCAGGAC
CACTTCTGCGCTCGGCCCTTCCGGCTGGCTGGTTTATTGCTGATAAATCTGGAGCCGGTGAGCGTGGGTC
TCGCGGTATCATTGCAGCACTGGGGCCAGATGGTAAGCCCTCCCGTATCGTAGTTATCTACACGACGGGG
AGTCAGGCAACTATGGATGAACGAAATAGACAGATCGCTGAGATAGGTGCCTCACTGATTAAGCATTGGT
AACTGTCAGACCAAGTTTACTCATATATACTTTAGATTGATTTAAAACTTCATTTTTAATTTAAAAGGAT
CTAGGTGAAGATCCTTTTTGATAATCTCATGACCAAAATCCCTTAACGTGAGTTTTCGTTCCACTGAGCG
TCAGACCCCGTAGAAAAGATCAAAGGATCTTCTTGAGATCCTTTTTTTCTGCGCGTAATCTGCTGCTTGC
AAACAAAAAAACCACCGCTACCAGCGGTGGTTTGTTTGCCGGATCAAGAGCTACCAACTCTTTTTCCGAA
GGTAACTGGCTTCAGCAGAGCGCAGATACCAAATACTGTCCTTCTAGTGTAGCCGTAGTTAGGCCACCAC
TTCAAGAACTCTGTAGCACCGCCTACATACCTCGCTCTGCTAATCCTGTTACCAGTGGCTGCTGCCAGTG
GCGATAAGTCGTGTCTTACCGGGTTGGACTCAAGACGATAGTTACCGGATAAGGCGCAGCGGTCGGGCTG
AACGGGGGGTTCGTGCACACAGCCCAGCTTGGAGCGAACGACCTACACCGAACTGAGATACCTACAGCGT
GAGCTATGAGAAAGCGCCACGCTTCCCGAAGGGAGAAAGGCGGACAGGTATCCGGTAAGCGGCAGGGTCG
GAACAGGAGAGCGCACGAGGGAGCTTCCAGGGGGAAACGCCTGGTATCTTTATAGTCCTGTCGGGTTTCG
CCACCTCTGACTTGAGCGTCGATTTTTGTGATGCTCGTCAGGGGGGCGGAGCCTATGGAAAAACGCCAGC
AACGCGGCCTTTTTACGGTTCCTGGCCTTTTGCTGGCCTTTTGCTCACATGTTCTTTCCTGCGTTATCCC
CTGATTCTGTGGATAACCGTATTACCGCCTTTGAGTGAGCTGATACCGCTCGCCGCAGCCGAACGACCGA
GCGCAGCGAGTCAGTGAGCGAGGAAGCGGAAGAGCGCCTGATGCGGTATTTTCTCCTTACGCATCTGTGC
GGTATTTCACACCGCAATGGTGCACTCTCAGTACAATCTGCTCTGATGCCGCATAGTTAAGCCAGTATAC
ACTCCGCTATCGCTACGTGACTGGGTCATGGCTGCGCCCCGACACCCGCCAACACCCGCTGACGCGCCCT
GACGGGCTTGTCTGCTCCCGGCATCCGCTTACAGACAAGCTGTGACCGTCTCCGGGAGCTGCATGTGTCA
GAGGTTTTCACCGTCATCACCGAAACGCGCGAGGCAGCTGCGGTAAAGCTCATCAGCGTGGTCGTGAAGC
GATTCACAGATGTCTGCCTGTTCATCCGCGTCCAGCTCGTTGAGTTTCTCCAGAAGCGTTAATGTCTGGC
TTCTGATAAAGCGGGCCATGTTAAGGGCGGTTTTTTCCTGTTTGGTCACTGATGCCTCCGTGTAAGGGGG
ATTTCTGTTCATGGGGGTAATGATACCGATGAAACGAGAGAGGATGCTCACGATACGGGTTACTGATGAT
GAACATGCCCGGTTACTGGAACGTTGTGAGGGTAAACAACTGGCGGTATGGATGCGGCGGGACCAGAGAA
AAATCACTCAGGGTCAATGCCAGCGCTTCGTTAATACAGATGTAGGTGTTCCACAGGGTAGCCAGCAGCA
TCCTGCGATGCAGATCCGGAACATAATGGTGCAGGGCGCTGACTTCCGCGTTTCCAGACTTTACGAAACA
CGGAAACCGAAGACCATTCATGTTGTTGCTCAGGTCGCAGACGTTTTGCAGCAGCAGTCGCTTCACGTTC
GCTCGCGTATCGGTGATTCATTCTGCTAACCAGTAAGGCAACCCCGCCAGCCTAGCCGGGTCCTCAACGA
CAGGAGCACGATCATGCGCACCCGTGGCCAGGACCCAACGCTGCCCGAGATGCGCCGCGTGCGGCTGCTG
GAGATGGCGGACGCGATGGATATGTTCTGCCAAGGGTTGGTTTGCGCATTCACAGTTCTCCGCAAGAATT
GATTGGCTCCAATTCTTGGAGTGGTGAATCCGTTAGCGAGGTGCCGCCGGCTTCCATTCAGGTCGAGGTG
GCCCGGCTCCATGCACCGCGACGCAACGCGGGGAGGCAGACAAGGTATAGGGCGGCGCCTACAATCCATG
CCAACCCGTTCCATGTGCTCGCCGAGGCGGCATAAATCGCCGTGACGATCAGCGGTCCAATGATCGAAGT
TAGGCTGGTAAGAGCCGCGAGCGATCCTTGAAGCTGTCCCTGATGGTCGTCATCTACCTGCCTGGACAGC
ATGGCCTGCAACGCGGGCATCCCGATGCCGCCGGAAGCGAGAAGAATCATAATGGGGAAGGCCATCCAGC
CTCGCGTCGCGAACGCCAGCAAGACGTAGCCCAGCGCGTCGGCCGCCATGCCGGCGATAATGGCCTGCTT
CTCGCCGAAACGTTTGGTGGCGGGACCAGTGACGAAGGCTTGAGCGAGGGCGTGCAAGATTCCGAATACC
GCAAGCGACAGGCCGATCATCGTCGCGCTCCAGCGAAAGCGGTCCTCGCCGAAAATGACCCAGAGCGCTG
CCGGCACCTGTCCTACGAGTTGCATGATAAAGAAGACAGTCATAAGTGCGGCGACGATAGTCATGCCCCG
CGCCCACCGGAAGGAGCTGACTGGGTTGAAGGCTCTCAAGGGCATCGGTCGAGATCCCGGTGCCTAATGA
GTGAGCTAACTTACATTAATTGCGTTGCGCTCACTGCCCGCTTTCCAGTCGGGAAACCTGTCGTGCCAGC
TGCATTAATGAATCGGCCAACGCGCGGGGAGAGGCGGTTTGCGTATTGGGCGCCAGGGTGGTTTTTCTTT
TCACCAGTGAGACGGGCAACAGCTGATTGCCCTTCACCGCCTGGCCCTGAGAGAGTTGCAGCAAGCGGTC
CACGCTGGTTTGCCCCAGCAGGCGAAAATCCTGTTTGATGGTGGTTAACGGCGGGATATAACATGAGCTG
TCTTCGGTATCGTCGTATCCCACTACCGAGATATCCGCACCAACGCGCAGCCCGGACTCGGTAATGGCGC
GCATTGCGCCCAGCGCCATCTGATCGTTGGCAACCAGCATCGCAGTGGGAACGATGCCCTCATTCAGCAT
TTGCATGGTTTGTTGAAAACCGGACATGGCACTCCAGTCGCCTTCCCGTTCCGCTATCGGCTGAATTTGA
TTGCGAGTGAGATATTTATGCCAGCCAGCCAGACGCAGACGCGCCGAGACAGAACTTAATGGGCCCGCTA
ACAGCGCGATTTGCTGGTGACCCAATGCGACCAGATGCTCCACGCCCAGTCGCGTACCGTCTTCATGGGA
GAAAATAATACTGTTGATGGGTGTCTGGTCAGAGACATCAAGAAATAACGCCGGAACATTAGTGCAGGCA
GCTTCCACAGCAATGGCATCCTGGTCATCCAGCGGATAGTTAATGATCAGCCCACTGACGCGTTGCGCGA
GAAGATTGTGCACCGCCGCTTTACAGGCTTCGACGCCGCTTCGTTCTACCATCGACACCACCACGCTGGC
ACCCAGTTGATCGGCGCGAGATTTAATCGCCGCGACAATTTGCGACGGCGCGTGCAGGGCCAGACTGGAG
GTGGCAACGCCAATCAGCAACGACTGTTTGCCCGCCAGTTGTTGTGCCACGCGGTTGGGAATGTAATTCA
GCTCCGCCATCGCCGCTTCCACTTTTTCCCGCGTTTTCGCAGAAACGTGGCTGGCCTGGTTCACCACGCG
GGAAACGGTCTGATAAGAGACACCGGCATACTCTGCGACATCGTATAACGTTACTGGTTTCACATTCACC
ACCCTGAATTGACTCTCTTCCGGGCGCTATCATGCCATACCGCGAAAGGTTTTGCGCCATTCGATGGTGT
CCGGGATCTCGACGCTCTCCCTTATGCGACTCCTGCATTAGGAAGCAGCCCAGTAGTAGGTTGAGGCCGT
TGAGCACCGCCGCCGCAAGGAATGGTGCATGCAAGGAGATGGCGCCCAACAGTCCCCCGGCCACGGGGCC
TGCCACCATACCCACGCCGAAACAAGCGCTCATGAGCCCGAAGTGGCGAGCCC
Features (pLannotate 1.2.2; 21 found; start..end, strand, type, name):
    117..135     +  promoter       T7 promoter: promoter for bacteriophage T7 RNA polymerase
    136..160     +  protein_bind   lac operator: The lac repressor binds to the lac operator to inhibit transcription in E. coli. This inhibition can be relieved by adding lactose or isopropyl-β-D-thiogalactopyranoside (IPTG). lac repressor encoded by lacI
    175..197     +  RBS            RBS: efficient ribosome binding site from bacteriophage T7 gene 10 (Olins and Rangwala, 1989)
    216..232     +  CDS            capTEV™ (fragment): composite tag for in vivo biotinylation, TEV protease cleavage, and 6xHis tagging
    243..260     +  CDS            thrombin site: thrombin recognition and cleavage site
    273..2036    +  CDS            polA (fragment): DPO1_GEOSE - Also known as pol. Experimental evidence at protein level: Swiss-Prot protein existence level 1. In addition to polymerase activity, this DNA polymerase exhibits 5'-3' exonuclease activity. From Geobacillus stearothermophilus (Bacillus stearothermophilus).
   2047..2096    +  CDS            SET1 (fragment): solubility-enhancement tag derived from T7 phage gene 10B
   2104..2151    +  terminator     T7 terminator: transcription terminator for bacteriophage T7 RNA polymerase
   2174..2278    -  CDS            TcR (fragment): tetracycline efflux protein; tet; confers resistance to tetracycline
   2326..2354    -  promoter       tet promoter: E. coli promoter for tetracycline efflux protein gene
   2467..2571    +  promoter       AmpR promoter: bla
   2572..3432    +  CDS            AmpR: β-lactamase; bla; confers resistance to ampicillin, carbenicillin, and related antibiotics
   3603..4191    +  rep_origin     ori: high-copy-number ColE1/pMB1/pBR322/pUC origin of replication
   4377..4516    -  misc_feature   bom: basis of mobility region from pBR322
   4618..4809    -  CDS            rop: Rop protein, which maintains plasmids at low copy number; rop
   4826..5206    +  CDS            YPB1_ECOLX: Protein predicted: Swiss-Prot protein existence level 4. From Escherichia coli.
   5448..6072    -  CDS            TcR (fragment): tetracycline efflux protein; tet; confers resistance to tetracycline
   6087..6108    -  protein_bind   CAP binding site: CAP binding activates transcription in the presence of cAMP. E. coli catabolite activator protein
   6121..7203    -  CDS            lacI: lac repressor; lacI; The lac repressor binds to the lac operator to inhibit transcription in E. coli. This inhibition can be relieved by adding lactose or isopropyl-β-D-thiogalactopyranoside (IPTG).
   7204..7281    -  promoter       lacI promoter: lacI
   7289..95      -  CDS            TcR (fragment) (across the origin): tetracycline efflux protein; tet; confers resistance to tetracycline
