[The description below was written by a language model from this plasmid's Addgene catalogue record and pLannotate feature annotations shown in this document.]
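Description:
pET15b_Bst-LF is a bacterial expression plasmid built on the pET-15b backbone for producing the Large Fragment of Bst DNA polymerase in E. coli. The sequenced plasmid is 7,473 nt. It replicates from a ColE1/pMB1-type origin and retains the pBR322-derived bom site and rop gene. The catalogue lists it as high copy, although rop normally moderates copy number. Selection is by ampicillin through the β-lactamase gene under its own promoter. Several annotated tetracycline-resistance fragments and the tet promoter are non-functional pBR322 remnants typical of pET vectors.

The expression cassette follows the standard pET T7lac design, with a T7 promoter followed directly by a lac operator and then the strong phage T7 gene 10 ribosome binding site. The plasmid also carries lacI with its own promoter, so transcription stays repressed until IPTG is added in a host that supplies T7 RNA polymerase. The open reading frame begins with a short segment annotated as a fragment of a composite tag. In this backbone it most likely corresponds to the N-terminal His tag, and it is followed by a thrombin cleavage site for tag removal. Next comes a roughly 1.76 kb fragment of polA from Geobacillus stearothermophilus. A partial polA match is consistent with the Large Fragment, which is generally understood to lack the N-terminal 5'-3' exonuclease domain of the full-length enzyme. A short downstream match to a T7 gene 10-derived sequence is probably backbone sequence ahead of the T7 terminator, not a deliberate fusion.

The stated purpose is bacterial expression of Bst-LF, a thermostable polymerase whose strand-displacing activity makes it widely used for isothermal amplification such as LAMP. The record does not state the cloning method.
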