Addgene plasmid #153313: pET15b_Bst-LF
Purpose: Bacterial expression of the Bst Large Fragment
Depositing lab: Drew Endy & Philippa Marrack. Depositing organization: Stanford University.
Backbone
  Vector backbone: pET-15b
  Vector type: Bacterial Expression
Growth in bacteria
  Bacterial resistance: Ampicillin, 100 μg/mL
  Growth temperature: 30°C
  Growth strain: NEB Stable
  Copy number: High Copy
Gene/Insert
  Gene/Insert name: Bst Large Fragment
  Species: other
  Cloning method: Unknown
Depositor comments: Plasmid made by Alex Brown in Philippa Marrack's lab at National Jewish Health.
How to cite: pET15b_Bst-LF was a gift from Drew Endy & Philippa Marrack (Addgene plasmid # 153313 ; http://n2t.net/addgene:153313 ; RRID:Addgene_153313)
