LOCUS       Exported 7476 bp ds-DNA circular SYN 01-MAY-2020
DEFINITION  synthetic circular DNA
ACCESSION   .
VERSION     .
KEYWORDS    .
SOURCE      synthetic DNA construct
  ORGANISM  synthetic DNA construct
REFERENCE   1 (bases 1 to 7476)
  AUTHORS   Alex Brown
  TITLE     Direct Submission
  JOURNAL   Exported Monday, May 11, 2020 from SnapGene Viewer 5.1.0
            https://www.snapgene.com
FEATURES             Location/Qualifiers
     source          1..7476
                     /organism="synthetic DNA construct"
                     /mol_type="other DNA"
     promoter        104..208
                     /gene="bla"
                     /label=AmpR promoter
     primer_bind     135..158
                     /label=MK 4294
                     /note="[-] pUC origin, Amp gene::pUC/Amp-ClaI. Together
                     with 4293, this primer will amplify the pUC-Amp cassette,
                     which will then be used to construct the DTA-based mIL-15
                     KIN construct."
     primer_bind     137..161
                     /label=MK 4644
                     /note="[-] Kanamycin::Kanamycin (HindIII)-3'. Togetherwith
                     4643 will amplify the Kanamycin gene which will have an Xba
                     I at the 5' end and HindIII at the 3' end."
     promoter        139..167
                     /label=AmpR_promoter
                     /note="/translation=MSIQHFRVALIPFFAAFCLPVFAHPETLVKVKDAEDQLG
                     ARVGY
                     IELDLNSGKILESFRPEERFPMMSTFKVLLCGAVLSRVDAGQEQLGRRIHYSQNDLVE
                     YSPVTEKHLTDGMTVRELCSAAITMSDNTAANLLLTTIGGPKELTAFLHNMGDHVTRL
                     DRWEPELNEAIPNDERDTTMPAAMATTLRKLLTGELLTLASRQQLIDWMEADKVAGPL
                     LRSALPAGWFIADKSGAGERGSRGIIAALGPDGKPSRIVVIYTTGSQATMDERNRQIA
                     EIGASLIKHW*"
     gene            209..1069
                     /gene="Ampicillin"
                     /label=Ampicillin
                     /note="/translation=MPLRAFNPVSSFRWARGMTIVAALMTVFFIMQLVGQVPA
                     ALWVI
                     FGEDRFRWSATMIGLSLAVFGILHALAQAFVTGPATKRFGEKQAIIAGMAADALGYVL
                     LAFATRGWMAFPIMILLASGGIGMPALQAMLSRQVDDDHQGQLQGSLAALTSLTSITG
                     PLIVTAIYAASASTWNGLAWIVGAALYLVCLPALRRGAWSRATST*"
     CDS             209..1069
                     /codon_start=1
                     /gene="bla"
                     /product="beta-lactamase"
                     /label=AmpR
                     /note="confers resistance to ampicillin, carbenicillin, and
                     related antibiotics"
                     /translation="MSIQHFRVALIPFFAAFCLPVFAHPETLVKVKDAEDQLGARVGYI
                     ELDLNSGKILESFRPEERFPMMSTFKVLLCGAVLSRVDAGQEQLGRRIHYSQNDLVEYS
                     PVTEKHLTDGMTVRELCSAAITMSDNTAANLLLTTIGGPKELTAFLHNMGDHVTRLDRW
                     EPELNEAIPNDERDTTMPAAMATTLRKLLTGELLTLASRQQLIDWMEADKVAGPLLRSA
                     LPAGWFIADKSGAGERGSRGIIAALGPDGKPSRIVVIYTTGSQATMDERNRQIAEIGAS
                     LIKHW"
     primer_bind     complement(304..333)
                     /label=MK 4680
                     /note="[-] DTA (Diphteria toxin-A)::DTA ORF#2-3'.
                     Togetherwith 4665 will amplify the DTA gene cassette from
                     the IL-15 Knock-IN construct. This PCR is used to test if
                     the cassette makes functional gene for negative selection
                     ==> none of the selected ES clones should have this
                     cassette intact!"
     primer_bind     complement(348..371)
                     /label=MK 4666
                     /note="[-] DTA (Diphteria toxin-A)::DTA ORF#1-3'.
                     Togetherwith 4665 will amplify the DTA gene cassette from
                     the IL-15 Knock-IN construct. This PCR is used to test if
                     the cassette makes functional gene for negative selection
                     ==> none of the selected ES clones should have this
                     cassette intact!"
     primer_bind     complement(1049..1070)
                     /label=MK 4889
                     /note="[+] AMP NEO BAC::PBAC108L(#1)-Amp-5'. Together with
                     4890 makes a 2.8 kb fragment containing Amp and NEO
                     cassettes. Anneals to the Amp site. Use L2neo-IRES-EGFPpA
                     plasmid from Nigel Killeen as a template. Use the PCR
                     fragment for the next PCR reaction with primers 4891 x 4892
                     ==> this will add some more homology for BAC108L."
     rep_origin      1240..1828
                     /direction=RIGHT
                     /label=ori
                     /note="high-copy-number ColE1/pMB1/pBR322/pUC origin of
                     replication"
     primer_bind     1884..1905
                     /label=MK 1727
                     /note="[+] pTz18R::From Afl3 site. Used to make pTMet"
     primer_bind     1907..1927
                     /label=MK 4553
                     /note="[] ::"
     primer_bind     complement(1923..1957)
                     /label=MK 4293
                     /note="[+] pUC origin, Amp gene::pUC/Amp-AvrII. Together
                     with 4294, this primer will amplify the pUC-Amp cassette,
                     which will then be used to construct the DTA-based mIL-15
                     KIN construct."
     misc_feature    2014..2156
                     /label=bom
                     /note="basis of mobility region from pBR322"
     primer_bind     complement(2080..2099)
                     /label=MK 1597
                     /note="[+] URA3::MNN9 k.o. primer"
     primer_bind     complement(2080..2099)
                     /label=MK 1595
                     /note="[+] URA3::PMR1 K.O. PRIMER"
     primer_bind     complement(2080..2099)
                     /label=MK 1510
                     /note="[+] URA3::KEX2 homology for gene disruption"
     misc_feature    2242..2264
                     /label=pGEX_3_primer
                     /note="/translation=MPLRAFNPVSSFRWARGMTIVAALMTVFFIMQLVGQVPA
                     ALWVI
                     FGEDRFRWSATMIGLSLAVFGILHALAQAFVTGPATKRFGEKQAIIAGMAADALGYVL
                     LAFATRGWMAFPIMILLASGGIGMPALQAMLSRQVDDDHQGQLQGSLAALTSLTSITG
                     PLIVTAIYAASASTWNGLAWIVGAALYLVCLPALRRGAWSRATST*"
     primer_bind     2242..2264
                     /label=MK 2420
                     /note="[-] reverse sequence primer for pGEX vector::found
                     on pharmacia web site"
     misc_feature    2258..2449
                     /label=ROP
                     /note="/translation=MPLRAFNPVSSFRWARGMTIVAALMTVFFIMQLVGQVPA
                     ALWVI
                     FGEDRFRWSATMIGLSLAVFGILHALAQAFVTGPATKRFGEKQAIIAGMAADALGYVL
                     LAFATRGWMAFPIMILLASGGIGMPALQAMLSRQVDDDHQGQLQGSLAALTSLTSITG
                     PLIVTAIYAASASTWNGLAWIVGAALYLVCLPALRRGAWSRATST*"
     gene            complement(3088..3702)
                     /gene="tet (576 - 1190)"
                     /label=tet (576 - 1190)
                     /note="/translation=MPLRAFNPVSSFRWARGMTIVAALMTVFFIMQLVGQVPA
                     ALWVI
                     FGEDRFRWSATMIGLSLAVFGILHALAQAFVTGPATKRFGEKQAIIAGMAADALGYVL
                     LAFATRGWMAFPIMILLASGGIGMPALQAMLSRQVDDDHQGQLQGSLAALTSLTSITG
                     PLIVTAIYAASASTWNGLAWIVGAALYLVCLPALRRGAWSRATST*"
     misc_binding    3397..3403
                     /label=MEME
     Motif           7 [+]
                     /bound_moiety="MEME motif search from last 110bp of murine
                     V-alpha V-beta transcripts "
     misc_binding    3548..3553
                     /label=MEME
     Motif           6 [+]
                     /bound_moiety="MEME motif search from last 110bp of murine
                     V-alpha V-beta transcripts "
     primer_bind     3643..3662
                     /label=MK 3348
                     /note="[-] pGL3 (luciferase vectors)::EC66; RVprimer4 for
                     sequencing pGL3-Basic, 2080-2061, into SV40 enhancer;
                     Works"
     primer_bind     3679..3698
                     /label=MK 4723
                     /note="[+] pBACe3.6::pBACe3.6 - sequencing-5'. Sequencing
                     of the BAC vector."
     primer_bind     complement(3721..3744)
                     /label=MK 3805
                     /note="[] Litmus plasmid::Litmus Sequencing. Primer for
                     sequencing Litmus plasmid"
     primer_bind     complement(3721..3741)
                     /label=MK 4798
                     /note="[-] GalK::pGalK-seq.#2-3. For sequencing of the
                     pGalK plasmid in the reverse direction."
     CDS             complement(3761..4843)
                     /codon_start=1
                     /gene="lacI"
                     /product="lac repressor"
                     /label=lacI
                     /note="The lac repressor binds to the lac operator to
                     inhibit transcription in E. coli. This inhibition can be
                     relieved by adding lactose or
                     isopropyl-beta-D-thiogalactopyranoside (IPTG)."
                     /translation="MKPVTLYDVAEYAGVSYQTVSRVVNQASHVSAKTREKVEAAMAEL
                     NYIPNRVAQQLAGKQSLLIGVATSSLALHAPSQIVAAIKSRADQLGASVVVSMVERSGV
                     EACKAAVHNLLAQRVSGLIINYPLDDQDAIAVEAACTNVPALFLDVSDQTPINSIIFSH
                     EDGTRLGVEHLVALGHQQIALLAGPLSSVSARLRLAGWHKYLTRNQIQPIAEREGDWSA
                     MSGFQQTMQMLNEGIVPTAMLVANDQMALGAMRAITESGLRVGADISVVGYDDTEDSSC
                     YIPPLTTIKQDFRLLGQTSVDRLLQLSQGQAVKGNQLLPVSLVKRKTTLAPNTQTASPR
                     ALADSLMQLARQVSRLESGQ"
     primer_bind     complement(3808..3824)
                     /label=MK 1197
                     /note="[-] OS-A:NotI::OSdup-del Sequencing Primer-at
                     Approx. 25"
     primer_bind     4805..4824
                     /label=MK 6810
                     /note="[-] LacI::LacI-R"
     promoter        complement(4844..4921)
                     /gene="lacI"
                     /label=lacI promoter
     misc_feature    5127..5146
                     /label=pBRrevBam_primer
     primer_bind     5127..5146
                     /label=MK 6785
                     /note="[+] pET19b ORF::pBRrevBam"
     primer_bind     5229..5249
                     /label=MK 820
                     /note="[+] pTZ 234-255::reverse primer upto EcoRI site"
     promoter        5230..5248
                     /label=T7 promoter
                     /note="promoter for bacteriophage T7 RNA polymerase"
     primer_bind     5231..5247
                     /label=MK 5415
                     /note="[] ::"
     primer_bind     5231..5247
                     /label=MK 2583
                     /note="[] T7 seq primer::T7"
     primer_bind     5242..5270
                     /label=MK 5558
                     /note="[+] newly made sequence primer 4405::"
     primer_bind     5242..5270
                     /label=MK 4405
                     /note="[+] pET30-BirA::5' Sequencing Oligo"
     primer_bind     5246..5265
                     /label=MK 4291
                     /note="[+] pET-30b vector::sequencing primer - 5' of mult
                     cloning site of pET-30b (in the lac promoter region)"
     protein_bind    5249..5273
                     /label=lac operator
                     /bound_moiety="lac repressor encoded by lacI"
                     /note="The lac repressor binds to the lac operator to
                     inhibit transcription in E. coli. This inhibition can be
                     relieved by adding lactose or
                     isopropyl-beta-D-thiogalactopyranoside (IPTG)."
     primer_bind     5249..5265
                     /label=MK 1726
                     /note="[+] pTz18R ::5' sequencing oligo for pTZ/pMet"
     primer_bind     5249..5263
                     /label=MK 1377
                     /note="[+] pK233::Sequencing/PCR oligo"
     primer_bind     5261..5281
                     /label=MK 1729
                     /note="[+] pET11d::Sequencing oligo"
     primer_bind     complement(5281..5314)
                     /label=MK 4401
                     /note="[-] pET30-BirA::Change MCS (2 of 2) PO4"
     misc_feature    5293..5309
                     /label=T7_transl_en_RBS
     primer_bind     5315..5333
                     /label=MK 6633
                     /note="[+] pET11d::Extended 6HIS 5' extension to insert
                     (NcoI)"
     CDS             5329..5346
                     /codon_start=1
                     /product="6xHis affinity tag"
                     /label=6xHis
                     /translation="HHHHHH"
     CDS             5356..5373
                     /codon_start=1
                     /product="thrombin recognition and cleavage site"
                     /label=thrombin site
                     /translation="LVPRGS"
     CDS             5377..7152
                     /codon_start=1
                     /label=Bst Large Fragment ORF
                     /translation="SHMTDEGEKPLAGMDFAIADSVTDEMLADKAALVVEVVGDNYHHA
                     PIVGIALANERGRFFLRPETALADPKFLAWLGDETKKKTMFDSKRAAVALKWKGIELRG
                     VVFDLLLAAYLLDPAQAAGDVAAVAKMHQYEAVRSDEAVYGKGAKRTVPDEPTLAEHLA
                     RKAAAIWALEEPLMDELRRNEQDRLLTELEQPLAGILANMEFTGVKVDTKRLEQMGAEL
                     TEQLQAVERRIYELAGQEFNINSPKQLGTVLFDKLQLPVLKKTKTGYSTSADVLEKLAP
                     HHEIVEHILHYRQLGKLQSTYIEGLLKVVHPVTGKVHTMFNQALTQTGRLSSVEPNLQN
                     IPIRLEEGRKIRQAFVPSEPDWLIFAADYSQIELRVLAHIAEDDNLIEAFRRGLDIHTK
                     TAMDIFHVSEEDVTANMRRQAKAVNFGIVYGISDYGLAQNLNITRKEAAEFIERYFASF
                     PGVKQYMDNIVQEAKQKGYVTTLLHRRRYLPDITSRNFNVRSFAERTAMNTPIQGSAAD
                     IIKKAMIDLSVRLREERLQARLLLQVHDELILEAPKEEIERLCRLVPEVMEQAVALRVP
                     LKVDYHYGPTWYDAK"
     primer_bind     5378..5405
                     /label=MK 6950
                     /note="[+] Bst Large Fragment::Addition of NdeI for cloning
                     into pET 15b"
     CDS             5378..5383
                     /codon_start=1
                     /label=Bst Large Fragment ORF
                     /translation="H"
     primer_bind     complement(5947..5961)
                     /label=MK 1528
                     /note="[-] IE beta mutant::Introduce 64Q>R"
     primer_bind     complement(7130..7158)
                     /label=MK 6951
                     /note="[-] Bst Large Fragment::Addition of BamHI for
                     cloning into pET 15b"
     terminator      7161..7289
                     /label=T7_terminator
     primer_bind     complement(7179..7199)
                     /label=MK 1730
                     /note="[-] pET11d::Sequencing oligo"
     primer_bind     complement(7181..7205)
                     /label=MK 5625
                     /note="[-] pET30::3' sequencing Oligo"
     primer_bind     complement(7202..7227)
                     /label=MK 4735
                     /note="[-] tdTomato::pRSET vector sequencing. To sequence
                     the vector in the reverse orientation."
     misc_feature    7203..7221
                     /label=T7_Terminal_primer
     primer_bind     complement(7203..7221)
                     /label=MK 6786
                     /note="[-] pET19b ORF::T7 Terminal Primer"
     primer_bind     complement(7203..7221)
                     /label=MK 4114
                     /note="[-] HELIOS (mouse)::T7 Rv Seq primer"
     terminator      7217..7264
                     /label=T7 terminator
                     /note="transcription terminator for bacteriophage T7 RNA
                     polymerase"
     primer_bind     complement(7247..7274)
                     /label=MK 6635
                     /note="[-] pET11d::3' sequencing oligo downstream of BlpI
                     site"
     primer_bind     7404..7463
                     /label=MK 4891
                     /note="[+] AMP NEO BAC::PBAC108L(#2)--5'. Together with
                     4892 makes a 2.8 kb fragment, containing Amp and NEO
                     cassettes, which can be used to target pBAC108L backbone
                     through the recombineering. Use the PCR product obtained
                     using 4889 x 4890 (see above) as a template. Will add some
                     more homology for BAC108L."
     promoter        complement(7439..7467)
                     /label=tet promoter
                     /note="E. coli promoter for tetracycline efflux protein
                     gene"
ORIGIN
        1 ttcttgaaga cgaaagggcc tcgtgatacg cctattttta taggttaatg tcatgataat
       61 aatggtttct tagacgtcag gtggcacttt tcggggaaat gtgcgcggaa cccctatttg
      121 tttatttttc taaatacatt caaatatgta tccgctcatg agacaataac cctgataaat
      181 gcttcaataa tattgaaaaa ggaagagtat gagtattcaa catttccgtg tcgcccttat
      241 tccctttttt gcggcatttt gccttcctgt ttttgctcac ccagaaacgc tggtgaaagt
      301 aaaagatgct gaagatcagt tgggtgcacg agtgggttac atcgaactgg atctcaacag
      361 cggtaagatc cttgagagtt ttcgccccga agaacgtttt ccaatgatga gcacttttaa
      421 agttctgcta tgtggcgcgg tattatcccg tgttgacgcc gggcaagagc aactcggtcg
      481 ccgcatacac tattctcaga atgacttggt tgagtactca ccagtcacag aaaagcatct
      541 tacggatggc atgacagtaa gagaattatg cagtgctgcc ataaccatga gtgataacac
      601 tgcggccaac ttacttctga caacgatcgg aggaccgaag gagctaaccg cttttttgca
      661 caacatgggg gatcatgtaa ctcgccttga tcgttgggaa ccggagctga atgaagccat
      721 accaaacgac gagcgtgaca ccacgatgcc tgcagcaatg gcaacaacgt tgcgcaaact
      781 attaactggc gaactactta ctctagcttc ccggcaacaa ttaatagact ggatggaggc
      841 ggataaagtt gcaggaccac ttctgcgctc ggcccttccg gctggctggt ttattgctga
      901 taaatctgga gccggtgagc gtgggtctcg cggtatcatt gcagcactgg ggccagatgg
      961 taagccctcc cgtatcgtag ttatctacac gacggggagt caggcaacta tggatgaacg
     1021 aaatagacag atcgctgaga taggtgcctc actgattaag cattggtaac tgtcagacca
     1081 agtttactca tatatacttt agattgattt aaaacttcat ttttaattta aaaggatcta
     1141 ggtgaagatc ctttttgata atctcatgac caaaatccct taacgtgagt tttcgttcca
     1201 ctgagcgtca gaccccgtag aaaagatcaa aggatcttct tgagatcctt tttttctgcg
     1261 cgtaatctgc tgcttgcaaa caaaaaaacc accgctacca gcggtggttt gtttgccgga
     1321 tcaagagcta ccaactcttt ttccgaaggt aactggcttc agcagagcgc agataccaaa
     1381 tactgtcctt ctagtgtagc cgtagttagg ccaccacttc aagaactctg tagcaccgcc
     1441 tacatacctc gctctgctaa tcctgttacc agtggctgct gccagtggcg ataagtcgtg
     1501 tcttaccggg ttggactcaa gacgatagtt accggataag gcgcagcggt cgggctgaac
     1561 ggggggttcg tgcacacagc ccagcttgga gcgaacgacc tacaccgaac tgagatacct
     1621 acagcgtgag ctatgagaaa gcgccacgct tcccgaaggg agaaaggcgg acaggtatcc
     1681 ggtaagcggc agggtcggaa caggagagcg cacgagggag cttccagggg gaaacgcctg
     1741 gtatctttat agtcctgtcg ggtttcgcca cctctgactt gagcgtcgat ttttgtgatg
     1801 ctcgtcaggg gggcggagcc tatggaaaaa cgccagcaac gcggcctttt tacggttcct
     1861 ggccttttgc tggccttttg ctcacatgtt ctttcctgcg ttatcccctg attctgtgga
     1921 taaccgtatt accgcctttg agtgagctga taccgctcgc cgcagccgaa cgaccgagcg
     1981 cagcgagtca gtgagcgagg aagcggaaga gcgcctgatg cggtattttc tccttacgca
     2041 tctgtgcggt atttcacacc gcatatatgg tgcactctca gtacaatctg ctctgatgcc
     2101 gcatagttaa gccagtatac actccgctat cgctacgtga ctgggtcatg gctgcgcccc
     2161 gacacccgcc aacacccgct gacgcgccct gacgggcttg tctgctcccg gcatccgctt
     2221 acagacaagc tgtgaccgtc tccgggagct gcatgtgtca gaggttttca ccgtcatcac
     2281 cgaaacgcgc gaggcagctg cggtaaagct catcagcgtg gtcgtgaagc gattcacaga
     2341 tgtctgcctg ttcatccgcg tccagctcgt tgagtttctc cagaagcgtt aatgtctggc
     2401 ttctgataaa gcgggccatg ttaagggcgg ttttttcctg tttggtcact gatgcctccg
     2461 tgtaaggggg atttctgttc atgggggtaa tgataccgat gaaacgagag aggatgctca
     2521 cgatacgggt tactgatgat gaacatgccc ggttactgga acgttgtgag ggtaaacaac
     2581 tggcggtatg gatgcggcgg gaccagagaa aaatcactca gggtcaatgc cagcgcttcg
     2641 ttaatacaga tgtaggtgtt ccacagggta gccagcagca tcctgcgatg cagatccgga
     2701 acataatggt gcagggcgct gacttccgcg tttccagact ttacgaaaca cggaaaccga
     2761 agaccattca tgttgttgct caggtcgcag acgttttgca gcagcagtcg cttcacgttc
     2821 gctcgcgtat cggtgattca ttctgctaac cagtaaggca accccgccag cctagccggg
     2881 tcctcaacga caggagcacg atcatgcgca cccgtggcca ggacccaacg ctgcccgaga
     2941 tgcgccgcgt gcggctgctg gagatggcgg acgcgatgga tatgttctgc caagggttgg
     3001 tttgcgcatt cacagttctc cgcaagaatt gattggctcc aattcttgga gtggtgaatc
     3061 cgttagcgag gtgccgccgg cttccattca ggtcgaggtg gcccggctcc atgcaccgcg
     3121 acgcaacgcg gggaggcaga caaggtatag ggcggcgcct acaatccatg ccaacccgtt
     3181 ccatgtgctc gccgaggcgg cataaatcgc cgtgacgatc agcggtccag tgatcgaagt
     3241 taggctggta agagccgcga gcgatccttg aagctgtccc tgatggtcgt catctacctg
     3301 cctggacagc atggcctgca acgcgggcat cccgatgccg ccggaagcga gaagaatcat
     3361 aatggggaag gccatccagc ctcgcgtcgc gaacgccagc aagacgtagc ccagcgcgtc
     3421 ggccgccatg ccggcgataa tggcctgctt ctcgccgaaa cgtttggtgg cgggaccagt
     3481 gacgaaggct tgagcgaggg cgtgcaagat tccgaatacc gcaagcgaca ggccgatcat
     3541 cgtcgcgctc cagcgaaagc ggtcctcgcc gaaaatgacc cagagcgctg ccggcacctg
     3601 tcctacgagt tgcatgataa agaagacagt cataagtgcg gcgacgatag tcatgccccg
     3661 cgcccaccgg aaggagctga ctgggttgaa ggctctcaag ggcatcggtc gagatcccgg
     3721 tgcctaatga gtgagctaac ttacattaat tgcgttgcgc tcactgcccg ctttccagtc
     3781 gggaaacctg tcgtgccagc tgcattaatg aatcggccaa cgcgcgggga gaggcggttt
     3841 gcgtattggg cgccagggtg gtttttcttt tcaccagtga gacgggcaac agctgattgc
     3901 ccttcaccgc ctggccctga gagagttgca gcaagcggtc cacgctggtt tgccccagca
     3961 ggcgaaaatc ctgtttgatg gtggttaacg gcgggatata acatgagctg tcttcggtat
     4021 cgtcgtatcc cactaccgag atatccgcac caacgcgcag cccggactcg gtaatggcgc
     4081 gcattgcgcc cagcgccatc tgatcgttgg caaccagcat cgcagtggga acgatgccct
     4141 cattcagcat ttgcatggtt tgttgaaaac cggacatggc actccagtcg ccttcccgtt
     4201 ccgctatcgg ctgaatttga ttgcgagtga gatatttatg ccagccagcc agacgcagac
     4261 gcgccgagac agaacttaat gggcccgcta acagcgcgat ttgctggtga cccaatgcga
     4321 ccagatgctc cacgcccagt cgcgtaccgt cttcatggga gaaaataata ctgttgatgg
     4381 gtgtctggtc agagacatca agaaataacg ccggaacatt agtgcaggca gcttccacag
     4441 caatggcatc ctggtcatcc agcggatagt taatgatcag cccactgacg cgttgcgcga
     4501 gaagattgtg caccgccgct ttacaggctt cgacgccgct tcgttctacc atcgacacca
     4561 ccacgctggc acccagttga tcggcgcgag atttaatcgc cgcgacaatt tgcgacggcg
     4621 cgtgcagggc cagactggag gtggcaacgc caatcagcaa cgactgtttg cccgccagtt
     4681 gttgtgccac gcggttggga atgtaattca gctccgccat cgccgcttcc actttttccc
     4741 gcgttttcgc agaaacgtgg ctggcctggt tcaccacgcg ggaaacggtc tgataagaga
     4801 caccggcata ctctgcgaca tcgtataacg ttactggttt cacattcacc accctgaatt
     4861 gactctcttc cgggcgctat catgccatac cgcgaaaggt tttgcgccat tcgatggtgt
     4921 ccgggatctc gacgctctcc cttatgcgac tcctgcatta ggaagcagcc cagtagtagg
     4981 ttgaggccgt tgagcaccgc cgccgcaagg aatggtgcat gcaaggagat ggcgcccaac
     5041 agtcccccgg ccacggggcc tgccaccata cccacgccga aacaagcgct catgagcccg
     5101 aagtggcgag cccgatcttc cccatcggtg atgtcggcga tataggcgcc agcaaccgca
     5161 cctgtggcgc cggtgatgcc ggccacgatg cgtccggcgt agaggatcga gatctcgatc
     5221 ccgcgaaatt aatacgactc actatagggg aattgtgagc ggataacaat tcccctctag
     5281 aaataatttt gtttaacttt aagaaggaga tataccatgg gcagcagcca tcatcatcat
     5341 catcacagca gcggcctggt gccgcgcggc agccatagcc atatgaccga cgaaggcgaa
     5401 aaaccgctgg cgggtatgga ctttgcgatc gctgatagcg ttaccgacga gatgctggca
     5461 gataaagcag cgctagtagt tgaagttgtg ggcgataact accatcatgc gccgatcgtg
     5521 ggtatcgctt tggcgaacga gcgcggccgt tttttcctgc gcccggaaac cgcactggcg
     5581 gacccgaagt ttctggcttg gctgggcgac gaaacgaaaa aaaagactat gttcgattct
     5641 aaacgtgcag cggtggctct caaatggaaa ggtatcgaat tgcgcggtgt tgtgttcgac
     5701 ctgctgctgg ctgcgtacct gctcgatcct gctcaggctg cgggtgacgt ggcagctgta
     5761 gcgaaaatgc accagtacga agccgtacgc tctgatgaag cggtttatgg taaaggtgcg
     5821 aaacgtaccg tgccagacga accaaccctg gcggaacacc tggctcgcaa agcagccgct
     5881 atctgggccc tggaggagcc tctgatggat gaacttcgcc gcaacgaaca ggaccgtctg
     5941 ctcacagaac tggaacagcc gttggcgggt attctggcaa acatggagtt cactggtgta
     6001 aaagtggaca ctaagcgcct ggaacaaatg ggtgccgaac tgactgagca gcttcaggca
     6061 gttgaacgcc gcatctacga actggcgggt caggagttta acatcaactc tcctaaacag
     6121 ctgggcaccg tgttgttcga caaactgcaa ctgccggtgt tgaagaaaac gaaaaccggc
     6181 tacagcacct ccgccgatgt tctggaaaaa ctggcaccgc atcacgaaat cgttgaacac
     6241 atcctgcact accgtcagct gggtaaactg caatctacct acatcgaggg cttactgaaa
     6301 gtagtgcacc cggtgaccgg taaagtgcac actatgttca accaggctct gacgcagacc
     6361 ggccgcctgt cctccgttga accgaacctg caaaacatcc ccatccgtct ggaagagggc
     6421 cgtaagatcc gtcaggcatt cgtgccgtct gaaccggact ggctgatttt cgctgctgat
     6481 tactctcaaa tcgaactgcg tgttcttgct cacattgcgg aggacgataa cctgattgaa
     6541 gcattccgtc gtggtctgga cattcacact aaaacggcta tggacatttt ccatgtttcc
     6601 gaagaagatg tgaccgctaa tatgcgtcgt caggctaaag cggtaaactt tggtatcgta
     6661 tacggtatct ccgattacgg cctggcacag aacctgaaca tcacccgcaa agaagcggct
     6721 gagtttatcg aacgttattt cgcctcgttc cccggtgtta aacagtacat ggataacatc
     6781 gttcaagaag ctaaacagaa gggttatgtg accaccctgc tgcaccgtcg tcgttacctg
     6841 ccggacatca cctcccgtaa cttcaacgtg cgttctttcg ccgaacgtac ggctatgaat
     6901 acccctatcc agggcagcgc ggcggacatc atcaaaaaag ccatgatcga cctgagcgtg
     6961 cgcctgcgcg aagaacgttt gcaggctcgc ctgcttctgc aagtgcacga tgagctgatc
     7021 ctagaagctc caaaagagga aattgaacgt ttgtgccgtc tggttccgga agttatggaa
     7081 caggctgtcg cactgcgtgt tccgcttaaa gttgattacc attacggtcc cacttggtac
     7141 gacgccaagt gaggatccgg ctgctaacaa agcccgaaag gaagctgagt tggctgctgc
     7201 caccgctgag caataactag cataacccct tggggcctct aaacgggtct tgaggggttt
     7261 tttgctgaaa ggaggaacta tatccggata tcccgcaaga ggcccggcag taccggcata
     7321 accaagccta tgcctacagc atccagggtg acggtgccga ggatgacgat gagcgcattg
     7381 ttagatttca tacacggtgc ctgactgcgt tagcaattta actgtgataa actaccgcat
     7441 taaagcttat cgatgataag ctgtcaaaca tgagaa
//
